Addgene plasmid #177417: Venus-Bcl2-pEGFP-C1
Purpose: To express Venus fused to the N-terminus of the Bcl-2 family protein, Bcl-2.
Depositing lab: David Andrews. Publication: Differences in the mechanisms of proapoptotic BH3 proteins binding to Bcl-XL and Bcl-2 quantified in live MCF-7 cells. Aranovich A, Liu Q, Collins T, Geng F, Dixit S, Leber B, Andrews DW. Mol Cell. 2012 Mar 30;45(6):754-63. doi: 10.1016/j.molcel.2012.01.030. PubMed 22464442.
Backbone
  Vector backbone: pEGFP-C1
  Vector type: Mammalian Expression
  Selectable markers: Neomycin (select with G418)
Growth in bacteria
  Bacterial resistance: Kanamycin, 50 μg/mL
  Growth temperature: 37°C
  Growth strain: DH5alpha
  Copy number: High Copy
Gene/Insert
  Gene/Insert name: Bcl-2 (alt name: VBcl2, VBcl-2, Venus-Bcl-2)
  Species: H. sapiens (human)
  Entrez Gene: BCL2 (a.k.a. Bcl-2, PPP1R50)
  Promoter: CMV
  Tag / fusion protein: Venus (N terminal on insert)
  Cloning method: Restriction Enzyme
  Sequencing primers: 5′ TGACGCAAATGGGCGGTAGG; 3′ TCGCCCTTTGACGTTGGAGTCCAC
Resource information
  A portion of this plasmid was derived from a plasmid made by: BCL-2 sequence aligns with Gene Bank #ABX60202.1, except there is a naturally occurring M157I alteration in the coding sequence of Bcl-2. The mutation was in the original clone and has been used to inhibit apoptosis by our group and many others around the world since that time. It has always been our assumption that this mutation is a naturally occurring variant. Our clone has been used in many publications as the plasmid was widely distributed when it was first assembled and published. Janiak F, Leber B, Andrews DW. Assembly of Bcl-2 into microsomal and outer mitochondrial membranes. J Biol Chem. 1994 Apr 1;269(13):9842-9. PMID: 8144576
Terms and licenses: Academic/Nonprofit Terms; Industry Terms: Not Available to Industry
Depositor comments: Transfection of this plasmid will express Venus-fused to the N-terminus of Bcl-2. There is a flexible, 6 aa linker between "SGLRST", between Venus and Bcl-2. This Venus protein contains an A206K mutation to make it monomeric.
How to cite: Venus-Bcl2-pEGFP-C1 was a gift from David Andrews (Addgene plasmid # 177417 ; http://n2t.net/addgene:177417 ; RRID:Addgene_177417)
