[The description below was written by a language model from this plasmid's Addgene catalogue record and pLannotate feature annotations shown in this document.]
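Description:
Venus-Bcl2-pEGFP-C1 is a 5.4 kb mammalian expression plasmid built on the pEGFP-C1 backbone, in which the original fluorescent protein position is occupied by the yellow fluorescent protein Venus and human BCL2 is cloned in frame downstream. It is propagated in E. coli as a high-copy plasmid through a ColE1/pUC-type origin and also carries an f1 phage origin. A single NeoR/KanR (Tn5 aminoglycoside phosphotransferase) gene serves both hosts: a bacterial bla-type promoter placed just upstream drives kanamycin resistance in bacteria, while the adjacent SV40 enhancer/early promoter and an HSV TK polyadenylation signal allow G418 selection of transfected mammalian cells. Short annotated fragments of ble, SV40 large T antigen and a bGH poly(A) signal appear to be backbone remnants rather than functional units.

The expression cassette consists of the human CMV immediate-early enhancer and promoter, the Venus coding sequence, a short flexible six-residue linker, the Bcl-2 coding sequence, a residual portion of the multiple cloning site and the SV40 poly(A) signal. Venus therefore sits at the N-terminus of Bcl-2. According to the depositor, it carries the A206K substitution that makes it monomeric. The Bcl-2 sequence contains an M157I change relative to the reference, which was present in the original, widely distributed clone and is presumed by the depositor to be a naturally occurring variant that retains anti-apoptotic activity. Transfection yields a fluorescently labelled anti-apoptotic Bcl-2. The associated work used such fusions for quantifying how proapoptotic BH3 proteins bind Bcl-2 and Bcl-XL in live MCF-7 cells.
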