Features (pLannotate 1.2.2; 15 found; start..end, strand, type, name):
     61..364     +  enhancer       CMV enhancer: human cytomegalovirus immediate early enhancer
    365..568     +  promoter       CMV promoter: human cytomegalovirus (CMV) immediate early promoter
    613..1329    +  CDS            Venus: Venus is a basic (constitutively fluorescent) yellow fluorescent protein published in 2002, derived from Aequorea victoria. It is reported to be a rapidly-maturing weak dimer with moderate acid sensitivity.
   1348..2064    +  CDS            BCL2: BCL2_HUMAN - Experimental evidence at protein level: Swiss-Prot protein existence level 1. Suppresses apoptosis in a variety of cell systems including factor-dependent lymphohematopoietic and neural cells. Regulates cell death by controlling the mitochondrial membrane permeability. Appears to function in a feedback loop system with caspases. Inhibits caspase activity either by preventing the release of cytochrome c from the mitochondria and/or by binding to the apoptosis-activating factor (APAF-1). May attenuate inflammation by impairing NLRP1-inflammasome activation, hence CASP1 activation an
   2073..2117    +  misc_feature   MCS (fragment): multiple cloning site
   2134..2218    +  CDS            large T antigen (fragment): large T antigen from SV40 (simian virus 40)
   2241..2362    +  polyA_signal   SV40 poly(A) signal: SV40 polyadenylation signal
   2396..2824    -  rep_origin     f1 ori (sequence partly withheld): f1 bacteriophage origin of replication; arrow indicates direction of (+) strand synthesis
   2851..2955    +  promoter       AmpR promoter: bla
   2957..3314    +  promoter       SV40 promoter: SV40 enhancer and early promoter
   3349..4143    +  CDS            NeoR/KanR: aminoglycoside phosphotransferase from Tn5; aph(3')-II (or nptII); confers resistance to neomycin, kanamycin, and G418 (Geneticin®)
   4164..4316    +  CDS            ble (fragment): BLE_KLEPN - Experimental evidence at protein level: Swiss-Prot protein existence level 1. Binding protein with a strong affinity to the bleomycin family of antibiotics. Binds to CL990; an antimitotic-antibiotic compound. From Klebsiella pneumoniae.
   4375..4422    +  polyA_signal   HSV TK poly(A) signal: herpes simplex virus thymidine kinase polyadenylation signal (Cole and Stacy, 1985)
   4513..4529    -  polyA_signal   bGH poly(A) signal (fragment): bovine growth hormone polyadenylation signal
   4751..5339    +  rep_origin     ori: high-copy-number ColE1/pMB1/pBR322/pUC origin of replication
>Addgene plasmid #177417 | Venus-Bcl2-pEGFP-C1 | addgene full sequence | sequence record 348291 | Addgene NGS Result
TAGTTATTAATAGTAATCAATTACGGGGTCATTAGTTCATAGCCCATATATGGAGTTCCGCGTTACATAA
CTTACGGTAAATGGCCCGCCTGGCTGACCGCCCAACGACCCCCGCCCATTGACGTCAATAATGACGTATG
TTCCCATAGTAACGCCAATAGGGACTTTCCATTGACGTCAATGGGTGGAGTATTTACGGTAAACTGCCCA
CTTGGCAGTACATCAAGTGTATCATATGCCAAGTACGCCCCCTATTGACGTCAATGACGGTAAATGGCCC
GCCTGGCATTATGCCCAGTACATGACCTTATGGGACTTTCCTACTTGGCAGTACATCTACGTATTAGTCA
TCGCTATTACCATGGTGATGCGGTTTTGGCAGTACATCAATGGGCGTGGATAGCGGTTTGACTCACGGGG
ATTTCCAAGTCTCCACCCCATTGACGTCAATGGGAGTTTGTTTTGGCACCAAAATCAACGGGACTTTCCA
AAATGTCGTAACAACTCCGCCCCATTGACGCAAATGGGCGGTAGGCGTGTACGGTGGGAGGTCTATATAA
GCAGAGCTGGTTTAGTGAACCGTCAGATCCGCTAGCGCTACCGGTCGCCACCATGGTGAGCAAGGGCGAG
GAGCTGTTCACCGGGGTGGTGCCCATCCTGGTCGAGCTGGACGGCGACGTAAACGGCCACAAGTTCAGCG
TGTCCGGCGAGGGCGAGGGCGATGCCACCTACGGCAAGCTGACCCTGAAGCTGATCTGCACCACCGGCAA
GCTGCCCGTGCCCTGGCCCACCCTCGTGACCACCCTGGGCTACGGCCTGCAGTGCTTCGCCCGCTACCCC
GACCACATGAAGCAGCACGACTTCTTCAAGTCCGCCATGCCCGAAGGCTACGTCCAGGAGCGCACCATCT
TCTTCAAGGACGACGGCAACTACAAGACCCGCGCCGAGGTGAAGTTCGAGGGCGACACCCTGGTGAACCG
CATCGAGCTGAAGGGCATCGACTTCAAGGAGGACGGCAACATCCTGGGGCACAAGCTGGAGTACAACTAC
AACAGCCACAACGTCTATATCACCGCCGACAAGCAGAAGAACGGCATCAAGGCCAACTTCAAGATCCGCC
ACAACATCGAGGACGGCGGCGTGCAGCTCGCCGACCACTACCAGCAGAACACCCCCATCGGCGACGGCCC
CGTGCTGCTGCCCGACAACCACTACCTGAGCTACCAGTCCGCCCTGAGCAAAGACCCCAACGAGAAGCGC
GATCACATGGTCCTGCTGGAACGCGTGACCGCCGCCGGGATCACTCTCGGCATGGACGAGCTGTACAAGT
CCGGACTCAGATCTACCATGGCGCACGCTGGGAGAACAGGGTACGATAACCGGGAGATAGTGATGAAGTA
CATCCATTATAAGCTGTCGCAGAGGGGCTACGAGTGGGATGCGGGAGATGTGGGCGCCGCGCCCCCGGGG
GCCGCCCCCGCACCGGGCATCTTCTCCTCCCAGCCCGGGCACACGCCCCATCCAGCCGCATCCCGGGACC
CGGTCGCCAGGACCTCGCCACTGCAGACCCCGGCTGCCCCCGGCGCCGCCGCGGGGCCTGCGCTCAGCCC
GGTGCCACCTGTGGTCCACCTGACCCTCCGCCAGGCCGGCGACGACTTCTCCCGCCGCTACCGCCGCGAC
TTCGCCGAGATGTCCAGCCAGCTGCACCTGACGCCCTTCACCGCGCGGGGACGCTTTGCCACGGTGGTGG
AGGAGCTCTTCAGGGACGGGGTGAACTGGGGGAGGATTGTGGCCTTCTTTGAGTTCGGTGGGGTCATATG
TGTGGAGAGCGTCAACCGGGAGATGTCGCCCCTGGTGGACAACATCGCCCTGTGGATGACTGAGTACCTG
AACCGGCACCTGCACACCTGGATCCAGGATAACGGAGGCTGGGATGCCTTTGTGGAGCTCTACGGCCCCA
GCATGCGGCCTCTGTTTGATTTCTCCTGGCTGTCTCTTAAGACTCTGCTCTCGCTAGCACTAGTGGGAGC
ATGCATCACCCTGGGTGCCTATCTGTCCCACAAGTGACTCGACAAGCTTCGAATTCTGCAGTCGACGGTA
CCGCGGGCCCGGGATCCACCGGATCTAGATAACTGATCATAATCAGCCATACCACATTTGTAGAGGTTTT
ACTTGCTTTAAAAAACCTCCCACACCTCCCCCTGAACCTGAAACATAAAATGAATGCAATTGTTGTTGTT
AACTTGTTTATTGCAGCTTATAATGGTTACAAATAAAGCAATAGCATCACAAATTTCACAAATAAAGCAT
TTTTTTCACTGCATTCTAGTTGTGGTTTGTCCAAACTCATCAATGTATCTTAACGCGTAAATTGTAAGCG
TTAATATTTTGTTAAAATTCGCGTTAAATTTTTGTTAAATCAGCTCATTTTTTAACCAATAGGCCGAAAT
CGGCAAAATCCCTTATAAATCAAAAGAATAGACCGAGATAGGGT
[37 nt withheld, positions 2495-2531]
AAAGAACGTGGACTCCAACGTCAAAGG
[49 nt withheld, positions 2559-2607]
T
[91 nt withheld, positions 2609-2699]
G
[124 nt withheld, positions 2701-2824]
CAGGTGGCACTTTTCGGGGAAATGTGCGCGGAACCCCTATTTGTTTATTTTTCTAAATACATTCAAATAT
GTATCCGCTCATGAGACAATAACCCTGATAAATGCTTCAATAATATTGAAAAAGGAAGAGTCCTGAGGCG
GAAAGAACCAGCTGTGGAATGTGTGTCAGTTAGGGTGTGGAAAGTCCCCAGGCTCCCCAGCAGGCAGAAG
TATGCAAAGCATGCATCTCAATTAGTCAGCAACCAGGTGTGGAAAGTCCCCAGGCTCCCCAGCAGGCAGA
AGTATGCAAAGCATGCATCTCAATTAGTCAGCAACCATAGTCCCGCCCCTAACTCCGCCCATCCCGCCCC
TAACTCCGCCCAGTTCCGCCCATTCTCCGCCCCATGGCTGACTAATTTTTTTTATTTATGCAGAGGCCGA
GGCCGCCTCGGCCTCTGAGCTATTCCAGAAGTAGTGAGGAGGCTTTTTTGGAGGCCTAGGCTTTTGCAAA
GATCGATCAAGAGACAGGATGAGGATCGTTTCGCATGATTGAACAAGATGGATTGCACGCAGGTTCTCCG
GCCGCTTGGGTGGAGAGGCTATTCGGCTATGACTGGGCACAACAGACAATCGGCTGCTCTGATGCCGCCG
TGTTCCGGCTGTCAGCGCAGGGGCGCCCGGTTCTTTTTGTCAAGACCGACCTGTCCGGTGCCCTGAATGA
ACTGCAAGACGAGGCAGCGCGGCTATCGTGGCTGGCCACGACGGGCGTTCCTTGCGCAGCTGTGCTCGAC
GTTGTCACTGAAGCGGGAAGGGACTGGCTGCTATTGGGCGAAGTGCCGGGGCAGGATCTCCTGTCATCTC
ACCTTGCTCCTGCCGAGAAAGTATCCATCATGGCTGATGCAATGCGGCGGCTGCATACGCTTGATCCGGC
TACCTGCCCATTCGACCACCAAGCGAAACATCGCATCGAGCGAGCACGTACTCGGATGGAAGCCGGTCTT
GTCGATCAGGATGATCTGGACGAAGAGCATCAGGGGCTCGCGCCAGCCGAACTGTTCGCCAGGCTCAAGG
CGAGCATGCCCGACGGCGAGGATCTCGTCGTGACCCATGGCGATGCCTGCTTGCCGAATATCATGGTGGA
AAATGGCCGCTTTTCTGGATTCATCGACTGTGGCCGGCTGGGTGTGGCGGACCGCTATCAGGACATAGCG
TTGGCTACCCGTGATATTGCTGAAGAGCTTGGCGGCGAATGGGCTGACCGCTTCCTCGTGCTTTACGGTA
TCGCCGCTCCCGATTCGCAGCGCATCGCCTTCTATCGCCTTCTTGACGAGTTCTTCTGAGCGGGACTCTG
GGGTTCGAAATGACCGACCAAGCGACGCCCAACCTGCCATCACGAGATTTCGATTCCACCGCCGCCTTCT
ATGAAAGGTTGGGCTTCGGAATCGTTTTCCGGGACGCCGGCTGGATGATCCTCCAGCGCGGGGATCTCAT
GCTGGAGTTCTTCGCCCACCCTAGGGGGAGGCTAACTGAAACACGGAAGGAGACAATACCGGAAGGAACC
CGCGCTATGACGGCAATAAAAAGACAGAATAAAACGCACGGTGTTGGGTCGTTTGTTCATAAACGCGGGG
TTCGGTCCCAGGGCTGGCACTCTGTCGATACCCCACCGAGACCCCATTGGGGCCAATACGCCCGCGTTTC
TTCCTTTTCCCCACCCCACCCCCCAAGTTCGGGTGAAGGCCCAGGGCTCGCAGCCAACGTCGGGGCGGCA
GGCCCTGCCATAGCCTCAGGTTACTCATATATACTTTAGATTGATTTAAAACTTCATTTTTAATTTAAAA
GGATCTAGGTGAAGATCCTTTTTGATAATCTCATGACCAAAATCCCTTAACGTGAGTTTTCGTTCCACTG
AGCGTCAGACCCCGTAGAAAAGATCAAAGGATCTTCTTGAGATCCTTTTTTTCTGCGCGTAATCTGCTGC
TTGCAAACAAAAAAACCACCGCTACCAGCGGTGGTTTGTTTGCCGGATCAAGAGCTACCAACTCTTTTTC
CGAAGGTAACTGGCTTCAGCAGAGCGCAGATACCAAATACTGTTCTTCTAGTGTAGCCGTAGTTAGGCCA
CCACTTCAAGAACTCTGTAGCACCGCCTACATACCTCGCTCTGCTAATCCTGTTACCAGTGGCTGCTGCC
AGTGGCGATAAGTCGTGTCTTACCGGGTTGGACTCAAGACGATAGTTACCGGATAAGGCGCAGCGGTCGG
GCTGAACGGGGGGTTCGTGCACACAGCCCAGCTTGGAGCGAACGACCTACACCGAACTGAGATACCTACA
GCGTGAGCTATGAGAAAGCGCCACGCTTCCCGAAGGGAGAAAGGCGGACAGGTATCCGGTAAGCGGCAGG
GTCGGAACAGGAGAGCGCACGAGGGAGCTTCCAGGGGGAAACGCCTGGTATCTTTATAGTCCTGTCGGGT
TTCGCCACCTCTGACTTGAGCGTCGATTTTTGTGATGCTCGTCAGGGGGGCGGAGCCTATGGAAAAACGC
CAGCAACGCGGCCTTTTTACGGTTCCTGGCCTTTTGCTGGCCTTTTGCTCACATGTTCTTTCCTGCGTTA
TCCCCTGATTCTGTGGATAACCGTATTACCGCCATGCAT
